>Addgene plasmid #87041 | pRK5-FLAG-KPTN | addgene full sequence | sequence record 174776 | Addgene NGS Result
GACATTGATTATTGACTAGTTATTAATAGTAATCAATTACGGGGTCATTAGTTCATAGCCCATATATGGA
GTTCCGCGTTACATAACTTACGGTAAATGGCCCGCCTGGCTGACCGCCCAACGACCCCCGCCCATTGACG
TCAATAATGACGTATGTTCCCATAGTAACGCCAATAGGGACTTTCCATTGACGTCAATGGGTGGAGTATT
TACGGTAAACTGCCCACTTGGCAGTACATCAAGTGTATCATATGCCAAGTACGCCCCCTATTGACGTCAA
TGACGGTAAATGGCCCGCCTGGCATTATGCCCAGTACATGACCTTATGGGACTTTCCTACTTGGCAGTAC
ATCTACGTATTAGTCATCGCTATTACCATGGTGATGCGGTTTTGGCAGTACATCAATGGGCGTGGATAGC
GGTTTGACTCACGGGGATTTCCAAGTCTCCACCCCATTGACGTCAATGGGAGTTTGTTTTGGCACCAAAA
TCAACGGGACTTTCCAAAATGTCGTAACAACTCCGCCCCATTGACGCAAATGGGCGGTAGGCGTGTACGG
TGGGAGGTCTATATAAGCAGAGCTCGTTTAGTGAACCGTCAGATCGCCTGGAGACGCCATCCACGCTGTT
TTGACCTCCATAGAAGACACCGGGACCGATCCAGCCTCCGCGGCCGGGAACGGTGCATTGGAACGCGGAT
TCCCCGTGCCAAGAGTGACGTAAGTACCGCCTATAGAGTCTATAGGCCCACCCCCTTGGCTTCGTTAGAA
CGCGGCTACAATTAATACATAACCTTATGTATCATACACATACGATTTAGGTGACACTATAGAATAACAT
CCACTTTGCCTTTCTCTCCACAGGTGTCCACTCCCAGGTCCAACTGCACCTCGGTTCTATCGATTGAATT
CACCATGGAAATGGACTACAAGGATGACGATGACAAGGGTGGTGGTGGTGGTGCGTCGACGATGATGGGG
GAGGCGGCCGTGGCCGCGGGGCCTTGTCCGTTGCGCGAGGACAGCTTCACGCGCTTCTCGTCGCAGAGCA
ATGTGTACGGGCTGGCAGGCGGCGCCGGCGGGCGCGGGGAGCTGCTGGCCGCCACCCTTAAAGGCAAGGT
GCTCGGCTTCCGCTACCAAGACCTCCGACAGAAAATCCGGCCAGTGGCCAAGGAGCTGCAGTTCAACTAC
ATTCCCGTGGATGCGGAGATTGTCTCCATCGACACTTTCAACAAGTCACCCCCCAAGCGGGGTCTGGTTG
TGGGGATCACGTTCATCAAGGATTCAGGGGACAAGGGCAGCCCCTTCCTGAACATTTACTGCGACTACGA
GCCCGGCTCTGAGTACAACCTTGACTCTATTGCCCAGAGCTGCCTGAACCTGGAGCTCCAGTTCACTCCG
TTCCAGCTGTGCCATGCGGAGGTCCAGGTCGGGGATCAACTTGAGACTGTGTTTCTCTTGAGTGGGAACG
ACCCGGCCATTCATCTCTACAAGGAGAACGAGGGGCTGCATCAGTTTGAGGAACAGCCCGTGGAAAACCT
CTTCCCAGAGCTGACGAACCTGACCAGTAGCGTCCTCTGGCTGGACGTCCACAACTTCCCCGGCACGTCC
CGGCGCCTCTCAGCTCTGGGCTGTCAGAGTGGTTATGTCCGTGTCGCCCACGTGGACCAGCGGAGTCGAG
AGGTTCTGCAGATGTGGTCGGTCCTGCAGGACGGTCCCATCTCCCGAGTGATTGTGTTCAGCCTCTCGGC
CGCCAAGGAGACCAAGGACAGGCCACTACAAGATGAGTACAGCGTGCTCGTGGCCAGCATGTTGGAGCCA
GCAGTGGTGTATCGGGACCTGCTGAACCGGGGTCTTGAAGACCAGCTTCTCCTGCCCGGCAGTGACCAGT
TTGACAGCGTCCTCTGCAGCCTGGTCACCGATGTGGATTTGGATGGGCGGCCAGAAGTCCTGGTGGCCAC
CTATGGACAGGAACTGCTGTGTTATAAGTACCGGGGCCCAGAGTCGGGGCTTCCTGAGGCCCAGCACGGG
TTCCATCTGCTGTGGCAGCGGAGCTTCTCCAGTCCCCTGCTGGCCATGGCTCACGTGGACCTGACCGGGG
ATGGGCTGCAGGAGCTTGCCGTGGTCTCCCTGAAGGGCGTGCACATCCTGCAGCACAGCCTGATTCAGGC
CTCAGAGCTGGTCTTGACCCGGCTTCGACATCAAGTGGAGCAGAGGAGACGTCGGCTACAGGGGTTGGAG
GACGGGGCAGGTGCAGGGCCTGCTGAGAATGCAGCCTCTTAAGCGGCCGCTAAGTAAGTAAGGATCCCCA
GCTTGGCCGCCATGGCCCAACTTGTTTATTGCAGCTTATAATGGTTACAAATAAAGCAATAGCATCACAA
ATTTCACAAATAAAGCATTTTTTTCACTGCATTCTAGTTGTGGTTTGTCCAAACTCATCAATGTATCTTA
TCATGTCTGGATCGGGAATTAATTCGGCGCAGCACCATGGCCTGAAATAACCTCTGAAAGAGGAACTTGG
TTAGGTACCTTCTGAGGCGGAAAGAACCAGCTGTGGAATGTGTGTCAGTTAGGGTGTGGAAAGTCCCCAG
GCTCCCCAGCAGGCAGAAGTATGCAAAGCATGCATCTCAATTAGTCAGCAACCAGGTGTGGAAAGTCCCC
AGGCTCCCCAGCAGGCAGAAGTATGCAAAGCATGCATCTCAATTAGTCAGCAACCATAGTCCCGCCCCTA
ACTCCGCCCATCCCGCCCCTAACTCCGCCCAGTTCCGCCCATTCTCCGCCCCATGGCTGACTAATTTTTT
TTATTTATGCAGAGGCCGAGGCCGCCTCGGCCTCTGAGCTATTCCAGAAGTAGTGAGGAGGCTTTTTTGG
AGGCCTAGGCTTTTGCAAAAAGCTGTTAACAGCTTGGCACTGGCCGTCGTTTTACAACGTCGTGACTGGG
AAAACCCTGGCGTTACCCAACTTAATCGCCTTGCAGCACATCCCCCTTTCGCCAGCTGGCGTAATAGCGA
AGAGGCCCGCACCGATCGCCCTTCCCAACAGTTGCGCAGCCTGAATGGCGAATGGCGCCTGATGCGGTAT
TTTCTCCTTACGCATCTGTGCGGTATTTCACACCGCATA
[142 nt withheld, positions 3120-3261]
C
[141 nt withheld, positions 3263-3403]
CCTTTGACGTTGGAGTCCACGTTCTTT
[37 nt withheld, positions 3431-3467]
ACCCTATCTCGGGCTATTCTTTTGATTTATAAGGGATTTTGCCGATTTCGGCCTATTGGTTAAAAAATGA
GCTGATTTAACAAAAATTTAACGCGAATTTTAACAAAATATTAACGTTTACAATTTTATGGTGCACTCTC
AGTACAATCTGCTCTGATGCCGCATAGTTAAGCCAGCCCCGACACCCGCCAACACCCGCTGACGCGCCCT
GACGGGCTTGTCTGCTCCCGGCATCCGCTTACAGACAAGCTGTGACCGTCTCCGGGAGCTGCATGTGTCA
GAGGTTTTCACCGTCATCACCGAAACGCGCGAGACGAAAGGGCCTCGTGATACGCCTATTTTTATAGGTT
AATGTCATGATAATAATGGTTTCTTAGACGTCAGGTGGCACTTTTCGGGGAAATGTGCGCGGAACCCCTA
TTTGTTTATTTTTCTAAATACATTCAAATATGTATCCGCTCATGAGACAATAACCCTGATAAATGCTTCA
ATAATATTGAAAAAGGAAGAGTATGAGTATTCAACATTTCCGTGTCGCCCTTATTCCCTTTTTTGCGGCA
TTTTGCCTTCCTGTTTTTGCTCACCCAGAAACGCTGGTGAAAGTAAAAGATGCTGAAGATCAGTTGGGTG
CACGAGTGGGTTACATCGAACTGGATCTCAACAGCGGTAAGATCCTTGAGAGTTTTCGCCCCGAAGAACG
TTTTCCAATGATGAGCACTTTTAAAGTTCTGCTATGTGGCGCGGTATTATCCCGTATTGACGCCGGGCAA
GAGCAACTCGGTCGCCGCATACACTATTCTCAGAATGACTTGGTTGAGTACTCACCAGTCACAGAAAAGC
ATCTTACGGATGGCATGACAGTAAGAGAATTATGCAGTGCTGCCATAACCATGAGTGATAACACTGCGGC
CAACTTACTTCTGACAACGATCGGAGGACCGAAGGAGCTAACCGCTTTTTTGCACAACATGGGGGATCAT
GTAACTCGCCTTGATCGTTGGGAACCGGAGCTGAATGAAGCCATACCAAACGACGAGCGTGACACCACGA
TGCCTGTAGCAATGGCAACAACGTTGCGCAAACTATTAACTGGCGAACTACTTACTCTAGCTTCCCGGCA
ACAATTAATAGACTGGATGGAGGCGGATAAAGTTGCAGGACCACTTCTGCGCTCGGCCCTTCCGGCTGGC
TGGTTTATTGCTGATAAATCTGGAGCCGGTGAGCGTGGGTCTCGCGGTATCATTGCAGCACTGGGGCCAG
ATGGTAAGCCCTCCCGTATCGTAGTTATCTACACGACGGGGAGTCAGGCAACTATGGATGAACGAAATAG
ACAGATCGCTGAGATAGGTGCCTCACTGATTAAGCATTGGTAACTGTCAGACCAAGTTTACTCATATATA
CTTTAGATTGATTTAAAACTTCATTTTTAATTTAAAAGGATCTAGGTGAAGATCCTTTTTGATAATCTCA
TGACCAAAATCCCTTAACGTGAGTTTTCGTTCCACTGAGCGTCAGACCCCGTAGAAAAGATCAAAGGATC
TTCTTGAGATCCTTTTTTTCTGCGCGTAATCTGCTGCTTGCAAACAAAAAAACCACCGCTACCAGCGGTG
GTTTGTTTGCCGGATCAAGAGCTACCAACTCTTTTTCCGAAGGTAACTGGCTTCAGCAGAGCGCAGATAC
CAAATACTGTTCTTCTAGTGTAGCCGTAGTTAGGCCACCACTTCAAGAACTCTGTAGCACCGCCTACATA
CCTCGCTCTGCTAATCCTGTTACCAGTGGCTGCTGCCAGTGGCGATAAGTCGTGTCTTACCGGGTTGGAC
TCAAGACGATAGTTACCGGATAAGGCGCAGCGGTCGGGCTGAACGGGGGGTTCGTGCACACAGCCCAGCT
TGGAGCGAACGACCTACACCGAACTGAGATACCTACAGCGTGAGCTATGAGAAAGCGCCACGCTTCCCGA
AGGGAGAAAGGCGGACAGGTATCCGGTAAGCGGCAGGGTCGGAACAGGAGAGCGCACGAGGGAGCTTCCA
GGGGGAAACGCCTGGTATCTTTATAGTCCTGTCGGGTTTCGCCACCTCTGACTTGAGCGTCGATTTTTGT
GATGCTCGTCAGGGGGGCGGAGCCTATGGAAAAACGCCAGCAACGCGGCCTTTTTACGGTTCCTGGCCTT
TTGCTGGCCTTTTGCTCACATGTTCTTTCCTGCGTTATCCCCTGATTCTGTGGATAACCGTATTACCGCC
TTTGAGTGAGCTGATACCGCTCGCCGCAGCCGAACGACCGAGCGCAGCGAGTCAGTGAGCGAGGAAGCGG
AAGAGCGCCCAATACGCAAACCGCCTCTCCCCGCGCGTTGGCCGATTCATTAATGCAGCTGGCACGACAG
GTTTCCCGACTGGAAAGCGGGCAGTGAGCGCAACGCAATTAATGTGAGTTAGCTCACTCATTAGGCACCC
CAGGCTTTACACTTTATGCTTCCGGCTCGTATGTTGTGTGGAATTGTGAGCGGATAACAATTTCACACAG
GAAACAGCTATGACATGATTACGAATTAATTCGAGCTCGCCC
Features (pLannotate 1.2.2; 21 found; start..end, strand, type, name):
      1..380     +  enhancer       CMV enhancer: human cytomegalovirus immediate early enhancer
    381..584     +  promoter       CMV promoter: human cytomegalovirus (CMV) immediate early promoter
    720..763     +  intron         CMV intron (fragment): modified intron A from human cytomegalovirus
    815..833     +  promoter       SP6 promoter: promoter for bacteriophage SP6 RNA polymerase
    837..874     +  CDS            IgH signal sequence (fragment): signal sequence from the mouse immunoglobulin heavy chain variable region
    927..947     +  CDS            FLAG (fragment): FLAG® epitope tag, followed by an enterokinase cleavage site
    972..2279    +  CDS            KPTN: KPTN_HUMAN - Experimental evidence at protein level: Swiss-Prot protein existence level 1. As part of the KICSTOR complex functions in the amino acid- sensing branch of the TORC1 signaling pathway. Recruits, in an amino acid-independent manner, the GATOR1 complex to the lysosomal membranes and allows its interaction with GATOR2 and the RAG GTPases. Functions upstream of the RAG GTPases and is required to negatively regulate mTORC1 signaling in absence of amino acids. In absence of the KICSTOR complex mTORC1 is constitutively localized to the lysosome and activated. The KICSTOR complex is also
   2329..2463    +  polyA_signal   SV40 poly(A) signal: SV40 polyadenylation signal
   2532..2889    +  promoter       SV40 promoter: SV40 enhancer and early promoter
   2908..3062    +  CDS            lacZα (fragment): LacZα fragment of β-galactosidase; lacZ fragment
   3068..3119    -  misc_feature   bom (fragment): basis of mobility region from pBR322
   3138..3518    +  rep_origin     M13 ori (sequence partly withheld): M13 bacteriophage origin of replication; arrow indicates direction of (+) strand synthesis
   3594..3643    -  misc_feature   bom (fragment): basis of mobility region from pBR322
   3745..3780    -  CDS            rop (fragment): Rop protein, which maintains plasmids at low copy number; rop
   3875..3979    +  promoter       AmpR promoter: bla
   3980..4840    +  CDS            AmpR: β-lactamase; bla; confers resistance to ampicillin, carbenicillin, and related antibiotics
   5011..5599    +  rep_origin     ori: high-copy-number ColE1/pMB1/pBR322/pUC origin of replication
   5782..5874    +  CDS            lacI (fragment): lac repressor; lacI; The lac repressor binds to the lac operator to inhibit transcription in E. coli. This inhibition can be relieved by adding lactose or isopropyl-β-D-thiogalactopyranoside (IPTG).
   5887..5908    +  protein_bind   CAP binding site: CAP binding activates transcription in the presence of cAMP. E. coli catabolite activator protein
   5923..5953    +  promoter       lac promoter: promoter for the E. coli lac operon
   5961..5977    +  protein_bind   lac operator: The lac repressor binds to the lac operator to inhibit transcription in E. coli. This inhibition can be relieved by adding lactose or isopropyl-β-D-thiogalactopyranoside (IPTG). lac repressor encoded by lacI
