[The description below was written by a language model from this plasmid's Addgene catalogue record and pLannotate feature annotations shown in this document.]
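Description:
pRK5-FLAG-KPTN is a 6,029 bp mammalian expression plasmid built on the pRK5 backbone for producing N-terminally FLAG-tagged human KPTN (kaptin) in transfected cells. It is propagated in E. coli through a high-copy ColE1/pUC-type origin and selected with ampicillin via the β-lactamase gene and its native promoter. The backbone also carries an M13 phage origin for single-stranded DNA production, along with leftover bacterial sequences annotated only as fragments (lacZα, bom, rop, lacI) and a lac promoter/operator region; these appear to be backbone remnants rather than functional parts of the design. No mammalian selection marker is annotated, which fits transient expression.

The expression cassette is driven by the human cytomegalovirus immediate early enhancer and promoter, followed by a short fragment of CMV intron A and an SP6 promoter, which can support in vitro transcription and is a common sequencing primer site. The FLAG epitope sits just upstream of the KPTN coding sequence, which was cloned by restriction enzyme between Sal and Not sites, and transcripts are terminated by an SV40 polyadenylation signal. A brief match to an immunoglobulin heavy chain signal sequence is annotated ahead of the tag, but it is only a fragment and its significance is not stated in the record. An SV40 enhancer/early promoter lies downstream of the cassette.

KPTN is a subunit of the KICSTOR complex, which recruits GATOR1 to the lysosomal surface and is needed to restrain mTORC1 signalling when amino acids are absent. The FLAG tag allows detection and immunoprecipitation of the protein, so the plasmid suits interaction, localization and signalling studies of this nutrient-sensing pathway.
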