Addgene plasmid #87041: pRK5-FLAG-KPTN
Purpose: mammalian expression of KPTN
Depositing lab: David Sabatini. Depositing organization: Whitehead Institute for Biomedical Research. Publication: KICSTOR recruits GATOR1 to the lysosome and is necessary for nutrients to regulate mTORC1. Wolfson RL, Chantranupong L, Wyant GA, Gu X, Orozco JM, Shen K, Condon KJ, Petri S, Kedir J, Scaria SM, Abu-Remaileh M, Frankel WN, Sabatini DM. Nature. 2017 Feb 15. doi: 10.1038/nature21423. PubMed 28199306.
Backbone
  Vector backbone: pRK5
  Vector type: Mammalian Expression
Growth in bacteria
  Bacterial resistance: Ampicillin, 100 μg/mL
  Growth temperature: 37°C
  Growth strain: DH5alpha
  Copy number: Unknown
Gene/Insert
  Gene/Insert name: KPTN (alt name: NM_007059)
  Species: H. sapiens (human)
  Entrez Gene: KPTN (a.k.a. 2E4, KICS4, MRT41)
  Promoter: CMV
  Tag / fusion protein: Flag (N terminal on insert)
  Cloning method: Restriction Enzyme; 5′ cloning site Sal (unknown if destroyed); 3′ cloning site Not (unknown if destroyed)
  Sequencing primers: 5′ ATT TAG GTG ACA CTA TAG; 3′ TGT AAC CAT TAT AAG CTG
Terms and licenses: Academic/Nonprofit Terms; Industry Terms: Not Available to Industry
How to cite: pRK5-FLAG-KPTN was a gift from David Sabatini (Addgene plasmid # 87041 ; http://n2t.net/addgene:87041 ; RRID:Addgene_87041)
