>Addgene plasmid #87041 | pRK5-FLAG-KPTN | depositor partial sequence | sequence record 169810 | Insert
ATGATGGGGGAGGCGGCCGTGGCCGCGGGGCCTTGTCCGTTGCGCGAGGACAGCTTCACGCGCTTCTCGT
CGCAGAGCAATGTGTACGGGCTGGCAGGCGGCGCCGGCGGGCGCGGGGAGCTGCTGGCCGCCACCCTTAA
AGGCAAGGTGCTCGGCTTCCGCTACCAAGACCTCCGACAGAAAATCCGGCCAGTGGCCAAGGAGCTGCAG
TTCAACTACATTCCCGTGGATGCGGAGATTGTCTCCATCGACACTTTCAACAAGTCACCCCCCAAGCGGG
GTCTGGTTGTGGGGATCACGTTCATCAAGGATTCAGGGGACAAGGGCAGCCCCTTCCTGAACATTTACTG
CGACTACGAGCCCGGCTCTGAGTACAACCTTGACTCTATTGCCCAGAGCTGCCTGAACCTGGAGCTCCAG
TTCACTCCGTTCCAGCTGTGCCATGCGGAGGTCCAGGTCGGGGATCAACTTGAGACTGTGTTTCTCTTGA
GTGGGAACGACCCGGCCATTCATCTCTACAAGGAGAACGAGGGGCTGCATCAGTTTGAGGAACAGCCCGT
GGAAAACCTCTTCCCAGAGCTGACGAACCTGACCAGTAGCGTCCTCTGGCTGGACGTCCACAACTTCCCC
GGCACGTCCCGGCGCCTCTCAGCTCTGGGCTGTCAGAGTGGTTATGTCCGTGTCGCCCACGTGGACCAGC
GGAGTCGAGAGGTTCTGCAGATGTGGTCGGTCCTGCAGGACGGTCCCATCTCCCGAGTGATTGTGTTCAG
CCTCTCGGCCGCCAAGGAGACCAAGGACAGGCCACTACAAGATGAGTACAGCGTGCTCGTGGCCAGCATG
TTGGAGCCAGCAGTGGTGTATCGGGACCTGCTGAACCGGGGTCTTGAAGACCAGCTTCTCCTGCCCGGCA
GTGACCAGTTTGACAGCGTCCTCTGCAGCCTGGTCACCGATGTGGATTTGGATGGGCGGCCAGAAGTCCT
GGTGGCCACCTATGGACAGGAACTGCTGTGTTATAAGTACCGGGGCCCAGAGTCGGGGCTTCCTGAGGCC
CAGCACGGGTTCCATCTGCTGTGGCAGCGGAGCTTCTCCAGTCCCCTGCTGGCCATGGCTCACGTGGACC
TGACCGGGGATGGGCTGCAGGAGCTTGCCGTGGTCTCCCTGAAGGGCGTGCACATCCTGCAGCACAGCCT
GATTCAGGCCTCAGAGCTGGTCTTGACCCGGCTTCGACATCAAGTGGAGCAGAGGAGACGTCGGCTACAG
GGGTTGGAGGACGGGGCAGGTGCAGGGCCTGCTGAGAATGCAGCCTCTTAA
